Addgene plasmid #17551: GFP-Foxo1
Depositing lab: Domenico Accili. Depositing organization: Columbia University. Publication: Nuclear trapping of the forkhead transcription factor FoxO1 via Sirt-dependent deacetylation promotes expression of glucogenetic genes. Frescas D, Valenti L, Accili D. J Biol Chem. 2005 May 27. 280(21):20589-95. 10.1074/jbc.M412357200 PubMed 15788402.
Backbone
  Vector backbone: pEGFP-N1
  Backbone size w/o insert (bp): 4700
  Vector type: Mammalian Expression
Growth in bacteria
  Bacterial resistance: Kanamycin, 50 μg/mL
  Growth temperature: 37°C
  Growth strain: DH5alpha
  Copy number: Unknown
Gene/Insert
  Gene/Insert name: pEGFP-N1 Foxo1 (alt names: Foxo1; Fkhr; forkhead box O1)
  Species: M. musculus (mouse)
  Insert size (bp): 1960
  Entrez Gene: Foxo1 (a.k.a. Afxh, FKHR, Fkhr1, Foxo1a)
  Promoter: CMV
  Tag / fusion protein: EGFP (C terminal on backbone)
  Cloning method: Restriction Enzyme; 5′ cloning site KpnI (destroyed during cloning); 3′ cloning site BamHI (not destroyed)
  Sequencing primers: 5′ CMV-F; 3′ EGFP-N
Terms and licenses: Academic/Nonprofit Terms; Industry Terms: Not Available to Industry
Depositor comments: Has polymorphism L619P
How to cite: GFP-Foxo1 was a gift from Domenico Accili (Addgene plasmid # 17551 ; http://n2t.net/addgene:17551 ; RRID:Addgene_17551)
