[The description below was written by a language model from this plasmid's Addgene catalogue record and pLannotate feature annotations shown in this document.]
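Description:
GFP-Foxo1 is a mammalian expression plasmid built on the pEGFP-N1 backbone that produces mouse Foxo1 (forkhead box O1, also known as Fkhr) fused at its C terminus to EGFP. The roughly 1.96 kb Foxo1 coding sequence sits directly downstream of the human cytomegalovirus immediate-early enhancer and promoter and is followed, after a short linker, by the mammalian codon-optimized EGFP open reading frame and an SV40 polyadenylation signal. The insert was cloned by restriction digestion, with the 5′ KpnI site lost and the 3′ BamHI site retained. The depositor notes that the Foxo1 sequence carries an L619P polymorphism.

The plasmid is maintained in E. coli through a high-copy ColE1/pUC-type origin and selected with kanamycin. The single NeoR/KanR gene (Tn5 aminoglycoside phosphotransferase) is preceded by both a bacterial bla-type promoter and the SV40 enhancer/early promoter and ends with an HSV TK polyadenylation signal, so the same marker can also support G418 selection of transfected mammalian cells. An f1 origin is present for single-stranded DNA production. Both the depositor and the repository-sequenced records are 6,637 nt and show the same arrangement of parts, differing only in the numbering start point. The short hits annotated as fragments (RSF ori, large T antigen, ble, bGH poly(A)) are likely backbone remnants or partial matches, not functional elements.

Foxo1 is an insulin-regulated transcription factor, and the associated publication concerns its nuclear retention through Sirt-dependent deacetylation and the resulting expression of glucogenetic genes. This suggests the fluorescent fusion is used to follow Foxo1 localization between the nucleus and cytoplasm in transfected cells.
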