Features (pLannotate 1.2.2; 14 found; start..end, strand, type, name):
     61..364     +  enhancer       CMV enhancer: human cytomegalovirus immediate early enhancer
    365..568     +  promoter       CMV promoter: human cytomegalovirus (CMV) immediate early promoter
    603..2558    +  CDS            Foxo1: FOXO1_MOUSE - Also known as Fkhr, Foxo1a. Experimental evidence at protein level: Swiss-Prot protein existence level 1. Transcription factor that is the main target of insulin signaling and regulates metabolic homeostasis in response to oxidative stress (PubMed:12754525, PubMed:15184386, PubMed:15220471, PubMed:16917544, PubMed:17090532, PubMed:17627282, PubMed:17681146, PubMed:20519497, PubMed:20668652, PubMed:21196578, PubMed:21335550, PubMed:21471200, PubMed:22298775, PubMed:22417654, PubMed:22510882). Binds to the insulin response element (IRE) with consensus sequence 5'- TT[G/A]TTTTG-3' a
   2583..3302    +  CDS            EGFP: the original enhanced GFP (Yang et al., 1996) mammalian codon-optimized
   3319..3402    +  CDS            large T antigen (fragment): large T antigen from SV40 (simian virus 40)
   3425..3546    +  polyA_signal   SV40 poly(A) signal: SV40 polyadenylation signal
   3580..4008    -  rep_origin     f1 ori (sequence partly withheld): f1 bacteriophage origin of replication; arrow indicates direction of (+) strand synthesis
   4035..4139    +  promoter       AmpR promoter: bla
   4141..4498    +  promoter       SV40 promoter: SV40 enhancer and early promoter
   4533..5327    +  CDS            NeoR/KanR: aminoglycoside phosphotransferase from Tn5; aph(3')-II (or nptII); confers resistance to neomycin, kanamycin, and G418 (Geneticin®)
   5348..5500    +  CDS            ble (fragment): BLE_KLEPN - Experimental evidence at protein level: Swiss-Prot protein existence level 1. Binding protein with a strong affinity to the bleomycin family of antibiotics. Binds to CL990; an antimitotic-antibiotic compound. From Klebsiella pneumoniae.
   5559..5606    +  polyA_signal   HSV TK poly(A) signal: herpes simplex virus thymidine kinase polyadenylation signal (Cole and Stacy, 1985)
   5697..5713    -  polyA_signal   bGH poly(A) signal (fragment): bovine growth hormone polyadenylation signal
   5935..6523    +  rep_origin     ori: high-copy-number ColE1/pMB1/pBR322/pUC origin of replication
>Addgene plasmid #17551 | GFP-Foxo1 | depositor full sequence | sequence record 58130 | From Depositor
TAGTTATTAATAGTAATCAATTACGGGGTCATTAGTTCATAGCCCATATATGGAGTTCCGCGTTACATAA
CTTACGGTAAATGGCCCGCCTGGCTGACCGCCCAACGACCCCCGCCCATTGACGTCAATAATGACGTATG
TTCCCATAGTAACGCCAATAGGGACTTTCCATTGACGTCAATGGGTGGAGTATTTACGGTAAACTGCCCA
CTTGGCAGTACATCAAGTGTATCATATGCCAAGTACGCCCCCTATTGACGTCAATGACGGTAAATGGCCC
GCCTGGCATTATGCCCAGTACATGACCTTATGGGACTTTCCTACTTGGCAGTACATCTACGTATTAGTCA
TCGCTATTACCATGGTGATGCGGTTTTGGCAGTACATCAATGGGCGTGGATAGCGGTTTGACTCACGGGG
ATTTCCAAGTCTCCACCCCATTGACGTCAATGGGAGTTTGTTTTGGCACCAAAATCAACGGGACTTTCCA
AAATGTCGTAACAACTCCGCCCCATTGACGCAAATGGGCGGTAGGCGTGTACGGTGGGAGGTCTATATAA
GCAGAGCTGGTTTAGTGAACCGTCAGATCCGCTAGAGTCACCATGGCCGAGGCGCCCCAGGTGGTGGAGA
CCGACCCGGACTTCGAGCCGCTGCCCCGGCAGCGCTCCTGTACCTGGCCGCTGCCCAGGCCGGAGTTTAA
CCAGTCCAACTCGACCACCTCCAGTCCGGCGCCGTCGGGCGGCGCGGCCGCCAACCCCGACGCCGCGGCG
AGCCTGGCCTCGGCGTCCGCTGTCAGCACCGACTTTATGAGCAACCTGAGCCTGCTGGAGGAGAGTGAGG
ACTTCGCGCGGGCGCCAGGCTGCGTGGCCGTGGCGGCGGCGGCTGCGGCCAGCAGGGGCCTGTGCGGGGA
CTTCCAGGGCCCCGAGGCGGGCTGCGTGCACCCAGCGCCGCCACAGCCCCCACCGACCGGGCCGCTGTCG
CAGCCCCCACCCGTGCCTCCCTCCGCTGCCGCCGCCGCGGGGCCACTCGCGGGACAGCCGCGCAAGACCA
GCTCGTCGCGCCGCAACGCGTGGGGCAACCTGTCGTACGCCGACCTCATCACCAAGGCCATCGAGAGCTC
AGCCGAGAAGAGGCTCACCCTGTCGCAGATCTACGAGTGGATGGTGAAGAGCGTGCCCTACTTCAAGGAT
AAGGGCGACAGCAACAGCTCGGCGGGCTGGAAGAATTCAATTCGCCACAATCTGTCCCTTCACAGCAAGT
TTATTCGAGTGCAGAATGAAGGAACTGGAAAGAGTTCTTGGTGGATGCTCAATCCAGAGGGAGGCAAGAG
CGGAAAATCACCCCGGAGAAGAGCTGCGTCCATGGACAACAACAGTAAATTTGCTAAGAGCCGAGGGCGG
GCTGCTAAGAAAAAAGCATCTCTCCAGTCTGGGCAAGAGGGTCCTGGAGACAGCCCTGGGTCTCAGTTTT
CTAAGTGGCCTGCGAGTCCTGGGTCCCACAGCAACGATGACTTTGATAACTGGAGTACATTTCGTCCTCG
AACCAGCTCAAATGCTAGTACCATCAGTGGGAGACTTTCTCCCATCATGACAGAGCAGGATGACCTGGGA
GATGGGGACGTGCATTCCCTGGTGTATCCACCCTCTGCTGCCAAGATGGCGTCTACGCTGCCCAGTCTGT
CTGAAATCAGCAATCCAGAAAACATGGAGAACCTTCTGGATAATCTCAACCTTCTCTCGTCCCCAACATC
TTTAACTGTGTCCACCCAGTCCTCGCCTGGCAGCATGATGCAGCAGACACCATGCTATTCGTTTGCACCG
CCAAACACCAGTCTAAATTCACCCAGTCCAAACTACTCAAAGTACACATACGGCCAATCCAGCATGAGCC
CTTTGCCCCAGATGCCTATGCAGACACTTCAGGACAGCAAATCAAGTTACGGAGGATTGAACCAGTATAA
CTGTGCCCCAGGACTCTTGAAAGAGTTGTTGACTTCTGACTCTCCTCCCCACAATGACATTATGTCACCG
GTTGATCCCGGAGTGGCCCAACCCAACAGTCGGGTCCTGGGCCAAAATGTAATGATGGGCCCTAATTCGG
TCATGCCAGCGTATGGCAGCCAGGCATCTCATAACAAAATGATGAACCCCAGCTCCCACACCCACCCTGG
ACATGCACAGCAAACGGCTTCGGTCAACGGCCGTACCCTGCCCCATGTGGTGAACACCATGCCTCACACA
TCTGCCATGAACCGCTTGACCCCCGTGAAGACACCTTTACAAGTGCCTCTGTCCCACCCCATGCAGATGA
GTGCCCTGGGCAGCTACTCCTCGGTGAGCAGCTGCAATGGCTATGGTAGGATGGGTGTCCTCCACCAGGA
GAAGCTCCCAAGTGACTTGGATGGCATGTTTATTGAGCGCTTGGACTGTGACATGGAGTCCATCATTCGG
AATGACCCCATGGATGGAGATACCTTGGATTTTAACTTTGATAATGTGTTGCCCAACCAAAGCTTCCCAC
ACAGTGTCAAGACTACAACACACAGCTGGGTGTCAGGCTGCAGGGATCCACCGGTCGCCACCATGGTGAG
CAAGGGCGAGGAGCTGTTCACCGGGGTGGTGCCCATCCTGGTCGAGCTGGACGGCGACGTAAACGGCCAC
AAGTTCAGCGTGTCCGGCGAGGGCGAGGGCGATGCCACCTACGGCAAGCTGACCCTGAAGTTCATCTGCA
CCACCGGCAAGCTGCCCGTGCCCTGGCCCACCCTCGTGACCACCCTGACCTACGGCGTGCAGTGCTTCAG
CCGCTACCCCGACCACATGAAGCAGCACGACTTCTTCAAGTCCGCCATGCCCGAAGGCTACGTCCAGGAG
CGCACCATCTTCTTCAAGGACGACGGCAACTACAAGACCCGCGCCGAGGTGAAGTTCGAGGGCGACACCC
TGGTGAACCGCATCGAGCTGAAGGGCATCGACTTCAAGGAGGACGGCAACATCCTGGGGCACAAGCTGGA
GTACAACTACAACAGCCACAACGTCTATATCATGGCCGACAAGCAGAAGAACGGCATCAAGGTGAACTTC
AAGATCCGCCACAACATCGAGGACGGCAGCGTGCAGCTCGCCGACCACTACCAGCAGAACACCCCCATCG
GCGACGGCCCCGTGCTGCTGCCCGACAACCACTACCTGAGCACCCAGTCCGCCCTGAGCAAAGACCCCAA
CGAGAAGCGCGATCACATGGTCCTGCTGGAGTTCGTGACCGCCGCCGGGATCACTCTCGGCATGGACGAG
CTGTACAAGTAAAGCGGCCGCGACTCTAGATCATAATCAGCCATACCACATTTGTAGAGGTTTTACTTGC
TTTAAAAAACCTCCCACACCTCCCCCTGAACCTGAAACATAAAATGAATGCAATTGTTGTTGTTAACTTG
TTTATTGCAGCTTATAATGGTTACAAATAAAGCAATAGCATCACAAATTTCACAAATAAAGCATTTTTTT
CACTGCATTCTAGTTGTGGTTTGTCCAAACTCATCAATGTATCTTAAGGCGTAAATTGTAAGCGTTAATA
TTTTGTTAAAATTCGCGTTAAATTTTTGTTAAATCAGCTCATTTTTTAACCAATAGGCCGAAATCGGCAA
AATCCCTTATAAATCAAAAGAATAGACCGAGATAGGGT
[37 nt withheld, positions 3679-3715]
AAAGAACGTGGACTCCAACGTCAAAGG
[49 nt withheld, positions 3743-3791]
T
[91 nt withheld, positions 3793-3883]
G
[124 nt withheld, positions 3885-4008]
CAGGTGGCACTTTTCGGGGAAATGTGCGCGGAACCCCTATTTGTTTATTTTTCTAAATACATTCAAATAT
GTATCCGCTCATGAGACAATAACCCTGATAAATGCTTCAATAATATTGAAAAAGGAAGAGTCCTGAGGCG
GAAAGAACCAGCTGTGGAATGTGTGTCAGTTAGGGTGTGGAAAGTCCCCAGGCTCCCCAGCAGGCAGAAG
TATGCAAAGCATGCATCTCAATTAGTCAGCAACCAGGTGTGGAAAGTCCCCAGGCTCCCCAGCAGGCAGA
AGTATGCAAAGCATGCATCTCAATTAGTCAGCAACCATAGTCCCGCCCCTAACTCCGCCCATCCCGCCCC
TAACTCCGCCCAGTTCCGCCCATTCTCCGCCCCATGGCTGACTAATTTTTTTTATTTATGCAGAGGCCGA
GGCCGCCTCGGCCTCTGAGCTATTCCAGAAGTAGTGAGGAGGCTTTTTTGGAGGCCTAGGCTTTTGCAAA
GATCGATCAAGAGACAGGATGAGGATCGTTTCGCATGATTGAACAAGATGGATTGCACGCAGGTTCTCCG
GCCGCTTGGGTGGAGAGGCTATTCGGCTATGACTGGGCACAACAGACAATCGGCTGCTCTGATGCCGCCG
TGTTCCGGCTGTCAGCGCAGGGGCGCCCGGTTCTTTTTGTCAAGACCGACCTGTCCGGTGCCCTGAATGA
ACTGCAAGACGAGGCAGCGCGGCTATCGTGGCTGGCCACGACGGGCGTTCCTTGCGCAGCTGTGCTCGAC
GTTGTCACTGAAGCGGGAAGGGACTGGCTGCTATTGGGCGAAGTGCCGGGGCAGGATCTCCTGTCATCTC
ACCTTGCTCCTGCCGAGAAAGTATCCATCATGGCTGATGCAATGCGGCGGCTGCATACGCTTGATCCGGC
TACCTGCCCATTCGACCACCAAGCGAAACATCGCATCGAGCGAGCACGTACTCGGATGGAAGCCGGTCTT
GTCGATCAGGATGATCTGGACGAAGAGCATCAGGGGCTCGCGCCAGCCGAACTGTTCGCCAGGCTCAAGG
CGAGCATGCCCGACGGCGAGGATCTCGTCGTGACCCATGGCGATGCCTGCTTGCCGAATATCATGGTGGA
AAATGGCCGCTTTTCTGGATTCATCGACTGTGGCCGGCTGGGTGTGGCGGACCGCTATCAGGACATAGCG
TTGGCTACCCGTGATATTGCTGAAGAGCTTGGCGGCGAATGGGCTGACCGCTTCCTCGTGCTTTACGGTA
TCGCCGCTCCCGATTCGCAGCGCATCGCCTTCTATCGCCTTCTTGACGAGTTCTTCTGAGCGGGACTCTG
GGGTTCGAAATGACCGACCAAGCGACGCCCAACCTGCCATCACGAGATTTCGATTCCACCGCCGCCTTCT
ATGAAAGGTTGGGCTTCGGAATCGTTTTCCGGGACGCCGGCTGGATGATCCTCCAGCGCGGGGATCTCAT
GCTGGAGTTCTTCGCCCACCCTAGGGGGAGGCTAACTGAAACACGGAAGGAGACAATACCGGAAGGAACC
CGCGCTATGACGGCAATAAAAAGACAGAATAAAACGCACGGTGTTGGGTCGTTTGTTCATAAACGCGGGG
TTCGGTCCCAGGGCTGGCACTCTGTCGATACCCCACCGAGACCCCATTGGGGCCAATACGCCCGCGTTTC
TTCCTTTTCCCCACCCCACCCCCCAAGTTCGGGTGAAGGCCCAGGGCTCGCAGCCAACGTCGGGGCGGCA
GGCCCTGCCATAGCCTCAGGTTACTCATATATACTTTAGATTGATTTAAAACTTCATTTTTAATTTAAAA
GGATCTAGGTGAAGATCCTTTTTGATAATCTCATGACCAAAATCCCTTAACGTGAGTTTTCGTTCCACTG
AGCGTCAGACCCCGTAGAAAAGATCAAAGGATCTTCTTGAGATCCTTTTTTTCTGCGCGTAATCTGCTGC
TTGCAAACAAAAAAACCACCGCTACCAGCGGTGGTTTGTTTGCCGGATCAAGAGCTACCAACTCTTTTTC
CGAAGGTAACTGGCTTCAGCAGAGCGCAGATACCAAATACTGTCCTTCTAGTGTAGCCGTAGTTAGGCCA
CCACTTCAAGAACTCTGTAGCACCGCCTACATACCTCGCTCTGCTAATCCTGTTACCAGTGGCTGCTGCC
AGTGGCGATAAGTCGTGTCTTACCGGGTTGGACTCAAGACGATAGTTACCGGATAAGGCGCAGCGGTCGG
GCTGAACGGGGGGTTCGTGCACACAGCCCAGCTTGGAGCGAACGACCTACACCGAACTGAGATACCTACA
GCGTGAGCTATGAGAAAGCGCCACGCTTCCCGAAGGGAGAAAGGCGGACAGGTATCCGGTAAGCGGCAGG
GTCGGAACAGGAGAGCGCACGAGGGAGCTTCCAGGGGGAAACGCCTGGTATCTTTATAGTCCTGTCGGGT
TTCGCCACCTCTGACTTGAGCGTCGATTTTTGTGATGCTCGTCAGGGGGGCGGAGCCTATGGAAAAACGC
CAGCAACGCGGCCTTTTTACGGTTCCTGGCCTTTTGCTGGCCTTTTGCTCACATGTTCTTTCCTGCGTTA
TCCCCTGATTCTGTGGATAACCGTATTACCGCCATGCAT
