Features (pLannotate 1.2.2; 15 found; start..end, strand, type, name):
      1..47      +  rep_origin     RSF ori (fragment): Plasmids containing the RSF 1030 origin of replication can be propagated in E. coli cells that contain additional plasmids with compatible origins.
    115..418     +  enhancer       CMV enhancer: human cytomegalovirus immediate early enhancer
    419..622     +  promoter       CMV promoter: human cytomegalovirus (CMV) immediate early promoter
    657..2612    +  CDS            Foxo1: FOXO1_MOUSE - Also known as Fkhr, Foxo1a. Experimental evidence at protein level: Swiss-Prot protein existence level 1. Transcription factor that is the main target of insulin signaling and regulates metabolic homeostasis in response to oxidative stress (PubMed:12754525, PubMed:15184386, PubMed:15220471, PubMed:16917544, PubMed:17090532, PubMed:17627282, PubMed:17681146, PubMed:20519497, PubMed:20668652, PubMed:21196578, PubMed:21335550, PubMed:21471200, PubMed:22298775, PubMed:22417654, PubMed:22510882). Binds to the insulin response element (IRE) with consensus sequence 5'- TT[G/A]TTTTG-3' a
   2637..3356    +  CDS            EGFP: the original enhanced GFP (Yang et al., 1996) mammalian codon-optimized
   3373..3456    +  CDS            large T antigen (fragment): large T antigen from SV40 (simian virus 40)
   3479..3600    +  polyA_signal   SV40 poly(A) signal: SV40 polyadenylation signal
   3634..4062    -  rep_origin     f1 ori (sequence partly withheld): f1 bacteriophage origin of replication; arrow indicates direction of (+) strand synthesis
   4089..4193    +  promoter       AmpR promoter: bla
   4195..4552    +  promoter       SV40 promoter: SV40 enhancer and early promoter
   4587..5381    +  CDS            NeoR/KanR: aminoglycoside phosphotransferase from Tn5; aph(3')-II (or nptII); confers resistance to neomycin, kanamycin, and G418 (Geneticin®)
   5402..5554    +  CDS            ble (fragment): BLE_KLEPN - Experimental evidence at protein level: Swiss-Prot protein existence level 1. Binding protein with a strong affinity to the bleomycin family of antibiotics. Binds to CL990; an antimitotic-antibiotic compound. From Klebsiella pneumoniae.
   5613..5660    +  polyA_signal   HSV TK poly(A) signal: herpes simplex virus thymidine kinase polyadenylation signal (Cole and Stacy, 1985)
   5751..5767    -  polyA_signal   bGH poly(A) signal (fragment): bovine growth hormone polyadenylation signal
   5989..6577    +  rep_origin     ori: high-copy-number ColE1/pMB1/pBR322/pUC origin of replication
>Addgene plasmid #17551 | GFP-Foxo1 | addgene full sequence | sequence record 219902 | Addgene NGS Result
TTCTTTCCTGCGTTATCCCCTGATTCTGTGGATAACCGTATTACCGCCATGCATTAGTTATTAATAGTAA
TCAATTACGGGGTCATTAGTTCATAGCCCATATATGGAGTTCCGCGTTACATAACTTACGGTAAATGGCC
CGCCTGGCTGACCGCCCAACGACCCCCGCCCATTGACGTCAATAATGACGTATGTTCCCATAGTAACGCC
AATAGGGACTTTCCATTGACGTCAATGGGTGGAGTATTTACGGTAAACTGCCCACTTGGCAGTACATCAA
GTGTATCATATGCCAAGTACGCCCCCTATTGACGTCAATGACGGTAAATGGCCCGCCTGGCATTATGCCC
AGTACATGACCTTATGGGACTTTCCTACTTGGCAGTACATCTACGTATTAGTCATCGCTATTACCATGGT
GATGCGGTTTTGGCAGTACATCAATGGGCGTGGATAGCGGTTTGACTCACGGGGATTTCCAAGTCTCCAC
CCCATTGACGTCAATGGGAGTTTGTTTTGGCACCAAAATCAACGGGACTTTCCAAAATGTCGTAACAACT
CCGCCCCATTGACGCAAATGGGCGGTAGGCGTGTACGGTGGGAGGTCTATATAAGCAGAGCTGGTTTAGT
GAACCGTCAGATCCGCTAGAGTCACCATGGCCGAGGCGCCCCAGGTGGTGGAGACCGACCCGGACTTCGA
GCCGCTGCCCCGGCAGCGCTCCTGTACCTGGCCGCTGCCCAGGCCGGAGTTTAACCAGTCCAACTCGACC
ACCTCCAGTCCGGCGCCGTCGGGCGGCGCGGCCGCCAACCCCGACGCCGCGGCGAGCCTGGCCTCGGCGT
CCGCTGTCAGCACCGACTTTATGAGCAACCTGAGCCTGCTGGAGGAGAGTGAGGACTTCGCGCGGGCGCC
AGGCTGCGTGGCCGTGGCGGCGGCGGCTGCGGCCAGCAGGGGCCTGTGCGGGGACTTCCAGGGCCCCGAG
GCGGGCTGCGTGCACCCAGCGCCGCCACAGCCCCCACCGACCGGGCCGCTGTCGCAGCCCCCACCCGTGC
CTCCCTCCGCTGCCGCCGCCGCGGGGCCACTCGCGGGACAGCCGCGCAAGACCAGCTCGTCGCGCCGCAA
CGCGTGGGGCAACCTGTCGTACGCCGACCTCATCACCAAGGCCATCGAGAGCTCAGCCGAGAAGAGGCTC
ACCCTGTCGCAGATCTACGAGTGGATGGTGAAGAGCGTGCCCTACTTCAAGGATAAGGGCGACAGCAACA
GCTCGGCGGGCTGGAAGAATTCAATTCGCCACAATCTGTCCCTTCACAGCAAGTTTATTCGAGTGCAGAA
TGAAGGAACTGGAAAGAGTTCTTGGTGGATGCTCAATCCAGAGGGAGGCAAGAGCGGAAAATCACCCCGG
AGAAGAGCTGCGTCCATGGACAACAACAGTAAATTTGCTAAGAGCCGAGGGCGGGCTGCTAAGAAAAAAG
CATCTCTCCAGTCTGGGCAAGAGGGTCCTGGAGACAGCCCTGGGTCTCAGTTTTCTAAGTGGCCTGCGAG
TCCTGGGTCCCACAGCAACGATGACTTTGATAACTGGAGTACATTTCGTCCTCGAACCAGCTCAAATGCT
AGTACCATCAGTGGGAGACTTTCTCCCATCATGACAGAGCAGGATGACCTGGGAGATGGGGACGTGCATT
CCCTGGTGTATCCACCCTCTGCTGCCAAGATGGCGTCTACGCTGCCCAGTCTGTCTGAAATCAGCAATCC
AGAAAACATGGAGAACCTTCTGGATAATCTCAACCTTCTCTCGTCCCCAACATCTTTAACTGTGTCCACC
CAGTCCTCGCCTGGCAGCATGATGCAGCAGACACCATGCTATTCGTTTGCACCGCCAAACACCAGTCTAA
ATTCACCCAGTCCAAACTACTCAAAGTACACATACGGCCAATCCAGCATGAGCCCTTTGCCCCAGATGCC
TATGCAGACACTTCAGGACAGCAAATCAAGTTACGGAGGATTGAACCAGTATAACTGTGCCCCAGGACTC
TTGAAAGAGTTGTTGACTTCTGACTCTCCTCCCCACAATGACATTATGTCACCGGTTGATCCCGGAGTGG
CCCAACCCAACAGTCGGGTCCTGGGCCAAAATGTAATGATGGGCCCTAATTCGGTCATGCCAGCGTATGG
CAGCCAGGCATCTCATAACAAAATGATGAACCCCAGCTCCCACACCCACCCTGGACATGCACAGCAAACG
GCTTCGGTCAACGGCCGTACCCTGCCCCATGTGGTGAACACCATGCCTCACACATCTGCCATGAACCGCT
TGACCCCCGTGAAGACACCTTTACAAGTGCCTCTGTCCCACCCCATGCAGATGAGTGCCCTGGGCAGCTA
CTCCTCGGTGAGCAGCTGCAATGGCTATGGTAGGATGGGTGTCCTCCACCAGGAGAAGCTCCCAAGTGAC
TTGGATGGCATGTTTATTGAGCGCTTGGACTGTGACATGGAGTCCATCATTCGGAATGACCCCATGGATG
GAGATACCTTGGATTTTAACTTTGATAATGTGTTGCCCAACCAAAGCTTCCCACACAGTGTCAAGACTAC
AACACACAGCTGGGTGTCAGGCTGCAGGGATCCACCGGTCGCCACCATGGTGAGCAAGGGCGAGGAGCTG
TTCACCGGGGTGGTGCCCATCCTGGTCGAGCTGGACGGCGACGTAAACGGCCACAAGTTCAGCGTGTCCG
GCGAGGGCGAGGGCGATGCCACCTACGGCAAGCTGACCCTGAAGTTCATCTGCACCACCGGCAAGCTGCC
CGTGCCCTGGCCCACCCTCGTGACCACCCTGACCTACGGCGTGCAGTGCTTCAGCCGCTACCCCGACCAC
ATGAAGCAGCACGACTTCTTCAAGTCCGCCATGCCCGAAGGCTACGTCCAGGAGCGCACCATCTTCTTCA
AGGACGACGGCAACTACAAGACCCGCGCCGAGGTGAAGTTCGAGGGCGACACCCTGGTGAACCGCATCGA
GCTGAAGGGCATCGACTTCAAGGAGGACGGCAACATCCTGGGGCACAAGCTGGAGTACAACTACAACAGC
CACAACGTCTATATCATGGCCGACAAGCAGAAGAACGGCATCAAGGTGAACTTCAAGATCCGCCACAACA
TCGAGGACGGCAGCGTGCAGCTCGCCGACCACTACCAGCAGAACACCCCCATCGGCGACGGCCCCGTGCT
GCTGCCCGACAACCACTACCTGAGCACCCAGTCCGCCCTGAGCAAAGACCCCAACGAGAAGCGCGATCAC
ATGGTCCTGCTGGAGTTCGTGACCGCCGCCGGGATCACTCTCGGCATGGACGAGCTGTACAAGTAAAGCG
GCCGCGACTCTAGATCATAATCAGCCATACCACATTTGTAGAGGTTTTACTTGCTTTAAAAAACCTCCCA
CACCTCCCCCTGAACCTGAAACATAAAATGAATGCAATTGTTGTTGTTAACTTGTTTATTGCAGCTTATA
ATGGTTACAAATAAAGCAATAGCATCACAAATTTCACAAATAAAGCATTTTTTTCACTGCATTCTAGTTG
TGGTTTGTCCAAACTCATCAATGTATCTTAAGGCGTAAATTGTAAGCGTTAATATTTTGTTAAAATTCGC
GTTAAATTTTTGTTAAATCAGCTCATTTTTTAACCAATAGGCCGAAATCGGCAAAATCCCTTATAAATCA
AAAGAATAGACCGAGATAGGGT
[37 nt withheld, positions 3733-3769]
AAAGAACGTGGACTCCAACGTCAAAGG
[49 nt withheld, positions 3797-3845]
T
[91 nt withheld, positions 3847-3937]
G
[124 nt withheld, positions 3939-4062]
CAGGTGGCACTTTTCGGGGAAATGTGCGCGGAACCCCTATTTGTTTATTTTTCTAAATACATTCAAATAT
GTATCCGCTCATGAGACAATAACCCTGATAAATGCTTCAATAATATTGAAAAAGGAAGAGTCCTGAGGCG
GAAAGAACCAGCTGTGGAATGTGTGTCAGTTAGGGTGTGGAAAGTCCCCAGGCTCCCCAGCAGGCAGAAG
TATGCAAAGCATGCATCTCAATTAGTCAGCAACCAGGTGTGGAAAGTCCCCAGGCTCCCCAGCAGGCAGA
AGTATGCAAAGCATGCATCTCAATTAGTCAGCAACCATAGTCCCGCCCCTAACTCCGCCCATCCCGCCCC
TAACTCCGCCCAGTTCCGCCCATTCTCCGCCCCATGGCTGACTAATTTTTTTTATTTATGCAGAGGCCGA
GGCCGCCTCGGCCTCTGAGCTATTCCAGAAGTAGTGAGGAGGCTTTTTTGGAGGCCTAGGCTTTTGCAAA
GATCGATCAAGAGACAGGATGAGGATCGTTTCGCATGATTGAACAAGATGGATTGCACGCAGGTTCTCCG
GCCGCTTGGGTGGAGAGGCTATTCGGCTATGACTGGGCACAACAGACAATCGGCTGCTCTGATGCCGCCG
TGTTCCGGCTGTCAGCGCAGGGGCGCCCGGTTCTTTTTGTCAAGACCGACCTGTCCGGTGCCCTGAATGA
ACTGCAAGACGAGGCAGCGCGGCTATCGTGGCTGGCCACGACGGGCGTTCCTTGCGCAGCTGTGCTCGAC
GTTGTCACTGAAGCGGGAAGGGACTGGCTGCTATTGGGCGAAGTGCCGGGGCAGGATCTCCTGTCATCTC
ACCTTGCTCCTGCCGAGAAAGTATCCATCATGGCTGATGCAATGCGGCGGCTGCATACGCTTGATCCGGC
TACCTGCCCATTCGACCACCAAGCGAAACATCGCATCGAGCGAGCACGTACTCGGATGGAAGCCGGTCTT
GTCGATCAGGATGATCTGGACGAAGAGCATCAGGGGCTCGCGCCAGCCGAACTGTTCGCCAGGCTCAAGG
CGAGCATGCCCGACGGCGAGGATCTCGTCGTGACCCATGGCGATGCCTGCTTGCCGAATATCATGGTGGA
AAATGGCCGCTTTTCTGGATTCATCGACTGTGGCCGGCTGGGTGTGGCGGACCGCTATCAGGACATAGCG
TTGGCTACCCGTGATATTGCTGAAGAGCTTGGCGGCGAATGGGCTGACCGCTTCCTCGTGCTTTACGGTA
TCGCCGCTCCCGATTCGCAGCGCATCGCCTTCTATCGCCTTCTTGACGAGTTCTTCTGAGCGGGACTCTG
GGGTTCGAAATGACCGACCAAGCGACGCCCAACCTGCCATCACGAGATTTCGATTCCACCGCCGCCTTCT
ATGAAAGGTTGGGCTTCGGAATCGTTTTCCGGGACGCCGGCTGGATGATCCTCCAGCGCGGGGATCTCAT
GCTGGAGTTCTTCGCCCACCCTAGGGGGAGGCTAACTGAAACACGGAAGGAGACAATACCGGAAGGAACC
CGCGCTATGACGGCAATAAAAAGACAGAATAAAACGCACGGTGTTGGGTCGTTTGTTCATAAACGCGGGG
TTCGGTCCCAGGGCTGGCACTCTGTCGATACCCCACCGAGACCCCATTGGGGCCAATACGCCCGCGTTTC
TTCCTTTTCCCCACCCCACCCCCCAAGTTCGGGTGAAGGCCCAGGGCTCGCAGCCAACGTCGGGGCGGCA
GGCCCTGCCATAGCCTCAGGTTACTCATATATACTTTAGATTGATTTAAAACTTCATTTTTAATTTAAAA
GGATCTAGGTGAAGATCCTTTTTGATAATCTCATGACCAAAATCCCTTAACGTGAGTTTTCGTTCCACTG
AGCGTCAGACCCCGTAGAAAAGATCAAAGGATCTTCTTGAGATCCTTTTTTTCTGCGCGTAATCTGCTGC
TTGCAAACAAAAAAACCACCGCTACCAGCGGTGGTTTGTTTGCCGGATCAAGAGCTACCAACTCTTTTTC
CGAAGGTAACTGGCTTCAGCAGAGCGCAGATACCAAATACTGTTCTTCTAGTGTAGCCGTAGTTAGGCCA
CCACTTCAAGAACTCTGTAGCACCGCCTACATACCTCGCTCTGCTAATCCTGTTACCAGTGGCTGCTGCC
AGTGGCGATAAGTCGTGTCTTACCGGGTTGGACTCAAGACGATAGTTACCGGATAAGGCGCAGCGGTCGG
GCTGAACGGGGGGTTCGTGCACACAGCCCAGCTTGGAGCGAACGACCTACACCGAACTGAGATACCTACA
GCGTGAGCTATGAGAAAGCGCCACGCTTCCCGAAGGGAGAAAGGCGGACAGGTATCCGGTAAGCGGCAGG
GTCGGAACAGGAGAGCGCACGAGGGAGCTTCCAGGGGGAAACGCCTGGTATCTTTATAGTCCTGTCGGGT
TTCGCCACCTCTGACTTGAGCGTCGATTTTTGTGATGCTCGTCAGGGGGGCGGAGCCTATGGAAAAACGC
CAGCAACGCGGCCTTTTTACGGTTCCTGGCCTTTTGCTGGCCTTTTGCTCACATG
