>Addgene plasmid #17551 | GFP-Foxo1 | addgene partial sequence | sequence record 60003 | CMV-F 5'-CGCAAATGGGCGGTAGGCGTG-3'
TGGTTTAGTGAACCGTCAGATCCGCTAGAGTCACCATGGCCGAGGCGCCCCAGGTGGTGGAGACCGACCC
GGACTTCGAGCCGCTGCCCCGGCAGCGCTCCTGTACCTGGCCGCTGCCCAGGCCGGAGTTTAACCAGTCC
AACTCGACCACCTCCAGTCCGGCGCCGTCGGGCGGCGCGGCCGCCAACCCCGACGCCGCGGCGAGCCTGG
CCTCGGCGTCCGCTGTCAGCACCGACTTTATGAGCAACCTGAGCCTGCTGGAGGAGAGTGAGGACTTCGC
GCGGGCGCCAGGCTGCGTGGCCGTGGCGGCGGCGGCTGCGGCCAGCAGGGGCCTGTGCGGGGACTTCCAG
GGCCCCGAGGCGGGCTGCGTGCACCCAGCGCCGCCACAGCCCCCACCGACCGGGCCGCTGTCGCAGCCCC
CACCCGTGCCTCCCTCCGCTGCCGCCGCCGCGGGGCCACTCGCGGGACAGCCGCGCAAGACCAGCTCGTC
GCGCCGCAACGCGTGGGGCAACCTGTCGTACGCCGACCTCATCACCAAGGCCATCGAGAGCTCAGCCGAG
AAGAGGCTCACCCTGTCGCAGATCTACGAGTGGATGGTGAAGAGCGTGCCCTACTTCAAGGATAAGGGCG
ACAGCAACAGCTCGGCGGGCTGGAAGAATTCAATTCGCCACAATCTGTCCCTTCACAGCAAGTTTATTCG
AGTG
