>Addgene plasmid #17551 | GFP-Foxo1 | addgene partial sequence | sequence record 60007 | EGFP-N 5'-CGTCGCCGTCCAGCTCGACCAG-3'
CTCGCCCTTGCTCACCATGGTGGCGACCGGTGGATCCCTGCAGCCTGACACCCAGCTGTGTGTTGTAGTC
TTGACACTGTGTGGGAAGCTTTGGTTGGGCAACACATTATCAAAGTTAAAATCCAAGGTATCTCCATCCA
TGGGGTCATTCCGAATGATGGACTCCATGTCACAGTCCAAGCGCTCAATAAACATGCCATCCAAGTCACT
TGGGAGCTTCTCCTGGTGGAGGACACCCATCCTACCATAGCCATTGCAGCTGCTCACCGAGGAGTAGCTG
CCCAGGGCACTCATCTGCATGGGGTGGGACAGAGGCACTTGTAAAGGTGTCTTCACGGGGGTCAAGCGGT
TCATGGCAGATGTGTGAGGCATGGTGTTCACCACATGGGGCAGGGTACGGCCGTTGACCGAAGCCGTTTG
CTGTGCATGTCCAGGGTGGGTGTGGGAGCTGGGGTTCATCATTTTGTTATGAGATGCCTGGCTGCCATAC
GCTGGCATGACCGAATTAGGGCCCATCATTACATTTTGGCCCAGGACCCGACTGTTGGGTTGGGCCACTC
CGGGATCAACCGGTGACATAATGTCATTGTGGGGAGGAGAGTCAGAAGTCAACAACTCTTTCAAGAGTCC
TGGGGCACAGTTATACTGGTTCAATCCTCCGTAACTTGATTTGCTGTCCTGAAGTGTCTGCATAGGCATC
TGGGGCAAAGGGCTCATGCTGGATTGGCCGTATGTGTACTTTGAGTAGTTTGGACTGGGTGAATTTAGAC
TGGTGTTTGGCGGTGCAAACGAATAGCATGGTGTCTGCTGCATCATGCTGCCAGGCGAGGACTGGGTGGA
CACAGTTAAAGATGTTGGGGACGAGAGAAGGTTGAGATTATCCAGAAGGTTCTCCATGTTTTCTGGATTG
CTGATTTCAGACAGACTGGGCAGCGT
