>Addgene plasmid #17551 | GFP-Foxo1 | addgene partial sequence | sequence record 69694 | mFoxo1-F 5'-aaggccatcgagagctcag-3'
CCTGTCGCAGATCTACGAGTGGATGGTGAAGAGCGTGCCCTACTTCAAGGATAAGGGCGACAGCAACAGC
TCGGCGGGCTGGAAGAATTCAATTCGCCACAATCTGTCCCTTCACAGCAAGTTTATTCGAGTGCAGAATG
AAGGAACTGGAAAGAGTTCTTGGTGGATGCTCAATCCAGAGGGAGGCAAGAGCGGAAAATCACCCCGGAG
AAGAGCTGCGTCCATGGACAACAACAGTAAATTTGCTAAGAGCCGAGGGCGGGCTGCTAAGAAAAAAGCA
TCTCTCCAGTCTGGGCAAGAGGGTCCTGGAGACAGCCCTGGGTCTCAGTTTTCTAAGTGGCCTGCGAGTC
CTGGGTCCCACAGCAACGATGACTTTGATAACTGGAGTACATTTCGTCCTCGAACCAGCTCAAATGCTAG
TACCATCAGTGGGAGACTTTCTCCCATCATGACAGAGCAGGATGACCTGGGAGATGGGGACGTGCATTCC
CTGGTGTATCCACCCTCTGCTGCCAAGATGGCGTCTACGCTGCCCAGTCTGTCTGAAATCAGCAATCCAG
AAAACATGGAGAACCTTCTGGATAATCTCAACCTTCTCTCGTCCCCAACATCTTTAACTGTGTCCACCCA
GTCCTCGCCTGGCAGCATGATGCAGCAGACACCATGCTATTCGTTTGCACCGCCAAACACCAGTCTAAAT
TCACCCAGTCCAAACTACTCAAAGTACACATACGGCCAATCCAGCATGAGCCCTTTGCCCCAGATGCCTA
TGCAGACACTTCAGGACAGCAAATCAAGTTACGGAGGATTGAACCAGTATAACTGTGCCCCAGGACTCTT
GAAAGAGTTGTTGACTTCTGACTCTCCTCCCCACAATGACATTATGTCACCGGTTGATCCCGGAGTGGCC
CAACCCAACAGTCGGGTCCTGGGCCAAAATGTAATGATGGGCCCT
